>Addgene plasmid #79685 | KC1G3_HUMAN_D0 | depositor partial sequence | sequence record 149007 | Sequence of gene (KC1G3_HUMAN) inserted into backbone.
GGAGTTTTAATGGTTGGACCTAACTTTAGAGTTGGAAAAAAAATTGGATGTGGCAATTTTGGAGAATTAC
GATTAGGGAAAAATTTATACACAAATGAATATGTGGCAATTAAGTTGGAGCCCATGAAATCAAGAGCACC
ACAGCTACATTTGGAATACAGATTCTATAAGCAGTTAGGATCTGGAGATGGTATACCTCAAGTTTACTAT
TTCGGCCCTTGTGGTAAATACAATGCTATGGTGCTGGAACTGCTGGGACCTAGTTTGGAAGACTTGTTTG
ACTTGTGTGACAGAACATTTTCTCTTAAAACAGTTCTCATGATAGCTATACAACTGATTTCTCGCATGGA
ATATGTCCATTCAAAGAACTTGATATACAGAGATGTAAAACCTGAGAACTTCTTAATAGGACGACCAGGA
AACAAAACCCAGCAAGTTATTCACATTATAGATTTTGCTTTGGCAAAGGAATATATTGATCCGGAGACAA
AGAAACACATACCATACAGAGAACACAAGAGCCTTACAGGAACAGCTAGATATATGAGCATAAACACACA
TTTAGGAAAAGAACAAAGTAGAAGAGACGATTTAGAAGCTTTAGGTCATATGTTCATGTATTTTCTGAGA
GGCAGTCTTCCTTGGCAAGGCTTAAAGGCTGACACATTAAAGGAGAGGTATCAGAAAATTGGAGATACAA
AACGGGCTACACCAATAGAAGTGTTATGTGAAAATTTTCCAGAAATGGCAACATATCTTCGTTATGTAAG
AAGGCTAGATTTTTTTGAAAAACCAGACTATGACTACTTAAGAAAGCTTTTTACTGACTTGTTTGATCGA
AAAGGATATATGTTTGATTATGAATATGACTGGATTGGTAAACAGTTGCCTACTCCAGTGGGTGCAGTTC
AGCAAGATCCTGCTCTGTCATCAAACAGAGAAGCACATCAACACAGAGATAAGATGCAACAATCCAAAAA
CCAG
