>Addgene plasmid #79685 | KC1G3_HUMAN_D0 | addgene partial sequence | sequence record 156464 | T7 5'-TAATACGACTCACTATAGGG-3'
ATTAAGCGGCCGCCCTGCAGGACTCGAGTTCTAGAAATAATTTTGTTTAACTTTAAGAAGGAGATATACA
TATGAAATCTTCTCACCATCACCATCACCATCACCATCACCATGAAAACCTGTACTTCCAATCCAATGCA
GGAGTTTTAATGGTTGGACCTAACTTTAGAGTTGGAAAAAAAATTGGATGTGGCAATTTTGGAGAATTAC
GATTAGGGAAAAATTTATACACAAATGAATATGTGGCAATTAAGTTGGAGCCCATGAAATCAAGAGCACC
ACAGCTACATTTGGAATACAGATTCTATAAGCAGTTAGGATCTGGAGATGGTATACCTCAAGTTTACTAT
TTCGGCCCTTGTGGTAAATACAATGCTATGGTGCTGGAACTGCTGGGACCTAGTTTGGAAGACTTGTTTG
ACTTGTGTGACAGAACATTTTCTCTTAAAACAGTTCTCATGATAGCTATACAACTGATTTCTCGCATGGA
ATATGTCCATTCAAAGAACTTGATATACAGAGATGTAAAACCTGAGAACTTCTTAATAGGACGACCAGGA
AACAAAACCCAGCAAGTTATTCACATTATAGATTTTGCTTTGGCAAAGGAATATATTGATCCGGAGACAA
AGAAACACATACCATACAGAGAACACAAGAGCCTTACAGGAACAGCTAGATATATGAGCATAAACACACA
TTTAGGAAAAGAACAAAGTAGAAGAGACGATTTAGAAGCTTTAGGTCATATGTTCATGTATTTTCTGAGA
GGCAGTCTTCCTTGGCAAGGCTTAAAGGCTGACACATTAAAGGAGAGGTATCAGAA
