>Addgene plasmid #79685 | KC1G3_HUMAN_D0 | addgene partial sequence | sequence record 156465 | T7term 5'-GCTAGTTATTGCTCAGCGG-3'
TTAGCAGCCGGATCAGCGCGCACGCGTGGTACCGGCCGGCCACCAGGTGGCGCGCCGCGATCGCGGATCC
GTTATCCACTTCCAATGTTATTACTGGTTTTTGGATTGTTGCATCTTATCTCTGTGTTGATGTGCTTCTC
TGTTTGATGACAGAGCAGGATCTTGCTGAACTGCACCCACTGGAGTAGGCAACTGTTTACCAATCCAGTC
ATATTCATAATCAAACATATATCCTTTTCGATCAAACAAGTCAGTAAAAAGCTTTCTTAAGTAGTCATAG
TCTGGTTTTTCAAAAAAATCTAGCCTTCTTACATAACGAAGATATGTTGCCATTTCTGGAAAATTTTCAC
ATAACACTTCTATTGGTGTAGCCCGTTTTGTATCTCCAATTTTCTGATACCTCTCCTTTAATGTGTCAGC
CTTTAAGCCTTGCCAAGGAAGACTGCCTCTCAGAAAATACATGAACATATGACCTAAAGCTTCTAAATCG
TCTCTTCTACTTTGTTCTTTTCCTAAATGTGTGTTTATGCTCATATATCTAGCTGTTCCTGTAAGGCTCT
TGTGTTCTCTGTATGGTATGTGTTTCTTTGTCTCCGGATCAATATATTCCTTTGCCAAAGCAAAATCTAT
AATGTGAATAACTTGCTGGGTTTTGTTTCCTGGTCGTCCTATTAAGAAGTTCTCAGGTTTTACATCTCTG
TATATCAAGTTCTTTGAATGGACATATTCCATGCGAGAAATCAGTTGTATAGCTATCATGAGAACTGTTT
TAAGAGAA
