[The description below was written by a language model from this plasmid's Addgene catalogue record.]
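Description:
KC1G3_HUMAN_D0 is a bacterial expression plasmid that encodes the kinase domain of human casein kinase I gamma 3 (KC1G3, gene CSNK1G3). It is built on the pET His10 TEV LIC cloning vector (2B-T-10), and the insert was introduced by ligation-independent cloning. The plasmid is propagated in E. coli under ampicillin selection and is recorded as low copy. No feature table accompanies the record, so the origin of replication, the exact boundaries of the kinase domain and other backbone elements are not stated.

Expression is driven by a T7 promoter, so protein production requires a host strain that supplies T7 RNA polymerase. A standard cloning strain, as listed in the record, serves only for maintaining the plasmid. The backbone adds an N-terminal His10 tag followed by a TEV protease recognition site. The ten-histidine tag allows the kinase domain to be captured by immobilized metal affinity chromatography, and TEV cleavage can then remove it.

The construct belongs to an open library of human kinase domain constructs designed for automated bacterial expression. It is intended for co-expression with the Lambda phosphatase plasmid that accompanies the set, and a YopH phosphatase vector is also mentioned as a companion. According to the record, co-expression with the phosphatase enhances bacterial expression of the kinase. This is generally understood to work by keeping the kinase dephosphorylated and limiting unwanted phosphorylation in the host. Typical uses are the production and purification of recombinant KC1G3 kinase domain for biochemical, biophysical or structural studies.
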