Addgene plasmid #79685: KC1G3_HUMAN_D0
Purpose: This plasmid encodes the kinase domain of KC1G3. Intended for co-expression with Lambda Phosphatase that accompanies this set to enhance bacterial kinase expression.
Depositing lab: John Chodera & Nicholas Levinson & Markus Seeliger. Depositing organization: Memorial Sloan-Kettering Cancer Center. Publication: An open library of human kinase domain constructs for automated bacterial expression. Albanese SK, Parton DL, Isik M, Rodriguez-Laureano L, Hanson SM, Behr JM, Gradia S, Jeans C, Levinson NM, Seeliger MA, Chodera JD. Biochemistry. 2018 Jul 13. doi: 10.1021/acs.biochem.7b01081. PubMed 30004690.
Backbone
  Vector backbone: pET His10 TEV LIC cloning vector (2B-T-10)
  Backbone manufacturer: Scott Gradia (Addgene plasmid # 78173)
  Vector type: Bacterial Expression
Growth in bacteria
  Bacterial resistance: Ampicillin, 100 μg/mL
  Growth temperature: 37°C
  Growth strain: DH5alpha
  Copy number: Low Copy
Gene/Insert
  Gene/Insert name: KC1G3 (alt name: CSNK1G3)
  Species: H. sapiens (human)
  Entrez Gene: CSNK1G3 (a.k.a. CKI-gamma 3, CSNK1G3L)
  Promoter: T7
  Tag / fusion protein: His10-TEV (N terminal on backbone)
  Cloning method: Ligation Independent Cloning
  Sequencing primers: 5′ T7; 3′ T7 reverse
Terms and licenses: Academic/Nonprofit Terms; Industry Terms: Not Available to Industry
Depositor comments: This plasmid was generated as part of an open library of human kinase domain constructs for automated bacterial expression. The work can be found here doi: http://dx.doi.org/10.1101/038711 The lambda phosphatase expression vector can be found at https://www.addgene.org/79748/ The YopH Phosphatase expression vector can be found at https://www.addgene.org/79749/
How to cite: KC1G3_HUMAN_D0 was a gift from John Chodera & Nicholas Levinson & Markus Seeliger (Addgene plasmid # 79685 ; http://n2t.net/addgene:79685 ; RRID:Addgene_79685)
